Addgene plasmid #161967: pNGFP-EU
Purpose: (Empty Backbone) Used for rapid and efficient membrane protein precrystallization screening strategy utilizing green fluorescent protein and fluorescence-detection size-exclusion chromatography (FSEC).
Depositing lab: Eric Gouaux. Depositing organization: Columbia University. Publication: Fluorescence-detection size-exclusion chromatography for precrystallization screening of integral membrane proteins. Kawate T, Gouaux E. Structure. 2006 Apr;14(4):673-81. doi: 10.1016/j.str.2006.01.013. PubMed 16615909.
Backbone
  Vector backbone: pEGFP-C1
  Backbone manufacturer: Clontech
  Modifications to backbone: Custom MCS, added His8 and Thrombin recognition site, alanine 206 mutated to lysine in EGFP
  Vector type: Mammalian Expression
  Promoter: CMV
  Tag / fusion protein: EGFP His8
Growth in bacteria
  Bacterial resistance: Kanamycin, 50 μg/mL
  Growth temperature: 37°C
  Growth strain: DH5alpha
  Copy number: High Copy
Terms and licenses: Academic/Nonprofit Terms; Industry Terms: Not Available to Industry
Depositor comments: This plasmid was developed while Eric Gouaux was a Professor at Columbia University.
How to cite: pNGFP-EU was a gift from Eric Gouaux (Addgene plasmid # 161967 ; http://n2t.net/addgene:161967 ; RRID:Addgene_161967)
