[The description below was written by a language model from this plasmid's Addgene catalogue record and pLannotate feature annotations shown in this document.]
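Description:
pNGFP-EU is an empty mammalian expression backbone of about 4.8 kb, derived from the Clontech vector pEGFP-C1 and designed for making N-terminal GFP fusions of membrane proteins. A human cytomegalovirus immediate-early enhancer and promoter drive an EGFP open reading frame. This is followed by a custom multiple cloning site and an SV40 polyadenylation signal, so a gene cloned in frame into the MCS is expressed with GFP at its N-terminus. According to the record, the backbone was modified by adding a His8 tag and a thrombin recognition site, which allow affinity purification and proteolytic removal of the tag. These two elements are not annotated separately in the feature tables, so their exact order relative to EGFP and the MCS cannot be read from them. EGFP alanine 206 was also changed to lysine, the substitution that suppresses the weak dimerisation of GFP. Consistent with this, the sequenced record is annotated as monomeric mEGFP. The depositor sequence is labelled simply EGFP, and the two tables otherwise match apart from a 60-nt shift in the start position.

The plasmid replicates at high copy in E. coli from a ColE1/pUC-type origin and also carries an f1 origin. A single Tn5 NeoR/KanR gene sits behind tandem bacterial (bla) and SV40 early promoters and ends in an HSV TK poly(A) signal. It provides kanamycin selection in bacteria and can provide G418 selection in mammalian cells. The short large T antigen, ble and bGH poly(A) fragments are probably residual backbone sequence or annotation matches, not functional parts.

The vector is intended for fluorescence-detection size-exclusion chromatography (FSEC). In this method, GFP-tagged membrane protein candidates are expressed and their expression level and monodispersity are assessed by the GFP signal, as a rapid precrystallization screen.
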