Features (pLannotate 1.2.2; 14 found; start..end, strand, type, name):
     61..364     +  enhancer       CMV enhancer: human cytomegalovirus immediate early enhancer
    365..568     +  promoter       CMV promoter: human cytomegalovirus (CMV) immediate early promoter
    649..1365    +  CDS            EGFP: EGFP is a basic (constitutively fluorescent) green fluorescent protein published in 1996, derived from Aequorea victoria. It is reported to be a rapidly-maturing weak dimer with moderate acid sensitivity.
   1406..1449    +  misc_feature   MCS (fragment): multiple cloning site
   1466..1550    +  CDS            large T antigen (fragment): large T antigen from SV40 (simian virus 40)
   1573..1694    +  polyA_signal   SV40 poly(A) signal: SV40 polyadenylation signal
   1728..2156    -  rep_origin     f1 ori (sequence partly withheld): f1 bacteriophage origin of replication; arrow indicates direction of (+) strand synthesis
   2183..2287    +  promoter       AmpR promoter: bla
   2289..2646    +  promoter       SV40 promoter: SV40 enhancer and early promoter
   2681..3475    +  CDS            NeoR/KanR: aminoglycoside phosphotransferase from Tn5; aph(3')-II (or nptII); confers resistance to neomycin, kanamycin, and G418 (Geneticin®)
   3496..3648    +  CDS            ble (fragment): BLE_KLEPN - Experimental evidence at protein level: Swiss-Prot protein existence level 1. Binding protein with a strong affinity to the bleomycin family of antibiotics. Binds to CL990; an antimitotic-antibiotic compound. From Klebsiella pneumoniae.
   3707..3754    +  polyA_signal   HSV TK poly(A) signal: herpes simplex virus thymidine kinase polyadenylation signal (Cole and Stacy, 1985)
   3845..3861    -  polyA_signal   bGH poly(A) signal (fragment): bovine growth hormone polyadenylation signal
   4083..4671    +  rep_origin     ori: high-copy-number ColE1/pMB1/pBR322/pUC origin of replication
>Addgene plasmid #161967 | pNGFP-EU | depositor full sequence | sequence record 314142 | pNGFP-EU sequence 4785 bps
TAGTTATTAATAGTAATCAATTACGGGGTCATTAGTTCATAGCCCATATATGGAGTTCCGCGTTACATAA
CTTACGGTAAATGGCCCGCCTGGCTGACCGCCCAACGACCCCCGCCCATTGACGTCAATAATGACGTATG
TTCCCATAGTAACGCCAATAGGGACTTTCCATTGACGTCAATGGGTGGAGTATTTACGGTAAACTGCCCA
CTTGGCAGTACATCAAGTGTATCATATGCCAAGTACGCCCCCTATTGACGTCAATGACGGTAAATGGCCC
GCCTGGCATTATGCCCAGTACATGACCTTATGGGACTTTCCTACTTGGCAGTACATCTACGTATTAGTCA
TCGCTATTACCATGGTGATGCGGTTTTGGCAGTACATCAATGGGCGTGGATAGCGGTTTGACTCACGGGG
ATTTCCAAGTCTCCACCCCATTGACGTCAATGGGAGTTTGTTTTGGCACCAAAATCAACGGGACTTTCCA
AAATGTCGTAACAACTCCGCCCCATTGACGCAAATGGGCGGTAGGCGTGTACGGTGGGAGGTCTATATAA
GCAGAGCTGGTTTAGTGAACCGTCAGATCCGCTAGCGACGAGCTCAGCCACCATGCACCATCATCATCAC
CACCATCACGCGGCCGCCATGGTGAGCAAGGGCGAGGAGCTGTTCACCGGGGTGGTGCCCATCCTGGTCG
AGCTGGACGGCGACGTAAACGGCCACAAGTTCAGCGTGTCCGGCGAGGGCGAGGGCGATGCCACCTACGG
CAAGCTGACCCTGAAGTTCATCTGCACCACCGGCAAGCTGCCCGTGCCCTGGCCCACCCTCGTGACCACC
CTGACCTACGGCGTGCAGTGCTTCAGCCGCTACCCCGACCACATGAAGCAGCACGACTTCTTCAAGTCCG
CCATGCCCGAAGGCTACGTCCAGGAGCGCACCATCTTCTTCAAGGACGACGGCAACTACAAGACCCGCGC
CGAGGTGAAGTTCGAGGGCGACACCCTGGTGAACCGCATCGAGCTGAAGGGCATCGACTTCAAGGAGGAC
GGCAACATCCTGGGGCACAAGCTGGAGTACAACTACAACAGCCACAACGTCTATATCATGGCCGACAAGC
AGAAGAACGGCATCAAGGTGAACTTCAAGATCCGCCACAACATCGAGGACGGCAGCGTGCAGCTCGCCGA
CCACTACCAGCAGAACACCCCCATCGGCGACGGCCCCGTGCTGCTGCCCGACAACCACTACCTGAGCACC
CAGTCCGCCCTGAGCAAAGACCCCAACGAGAAGCGCGATCACATGGTCCTGCTGGAGTTCGTGACCGCCG
CCGGGATCACTCTCGGCATGGACGAGCTGTACAAGTCCGGACTCAGATCTGGACTGGTGCCGCGCGGCTC
TCGAGAAGCTTCGAATTCTGCAGTCGACGGTACCGCGGGCCCGGGATCCACCGGATCTAGATAACTGATC
ATAATCAGCCATACCACATTTGTAGAGGTTTTACTTGCTTTAAAAAACCTCCCACACCTCCCCCTGAACC
TGAAACATAAAATGAATGCAATTGTTGTTGTTAACTTGTTTATTGCAGCTTATAATGGTTACAAATAAAG
CAATAGCATCACAAATTTCACAAATAAAGCATTTTTTTCACTGCATTCTAGTTGTGGTTTGTCCAAACTC
ATCAATGTATCTTAACGCGTAAATTGTAAGCGTTAATATTTTGTTAAAATTCGCGTTAAATTTTTGTTAA
ATCAGCTCATTTTTTAACCAATAGGCCGAAATCGGCAAAATCCCTTATAAATCAAAAGAATAGACCGAGA
TAGGGT
[37 nt withheld, positions 1827-1863]
AAAGAACGTGGACTCCAACGTCAAAGG
[49 nt withheld, positions 1891-1939]
T
[91 nt withheld, positions 1941-2031]
G
[124 nt withheld, positions 2033-2156]
CAGGTGGCACTTTTCGGGGAAATGTGCGCGGAACCCCTATTTGTTTATTTTTCTAAATACATTCAAATAT
GTATCCGCTCATGAGACAATAACCCTGATAAATGCTTCAATAATATTGAAAAAGGAAGAGTCCTGAGGCG
GAAAGAACCAGCTGTGGAATGTGTGTCAGTTAGGGTGTGGAAAGTCCCCAGGCTCCCCAGCAGGCAGAAG
TATGCAAAGCATGCATCTCAATTAGTCAGCAACCAGGTGTGGAAAGTCCCCAGGCTCCCCAGCAGGCAGA
AGTATGCAAAGCATGCATCTCAATTAGTCAGCAACCATAGTCCCGCCCCTAACTCCGCCCATCCCGCCCC
TAACTCCGCCCAGTTCCGCCCATTCTCCGCCCCATGGCTGACTAATTTTTTTTATTTATGCAGAGGCCGA
GGCCGCCTCGGCCTCTGAGCTATTCCAGAAGTAGTGAGGAGGCTTTTTTGGAGGCCTAGGCTTTTGCAAA
GATCGATCAAGAGACAGGATGAGGATCGTTTCGCATGATTGAACAAGATGGATTGCACGCAGGTTCTCCG
GCCGCTTGGGTGGAGAGGCTATTCGGCTATGACTGGGCACAACAGACAATCGGCTGCTCTGATGCCGCCG
TGTTCCGGCTGTCAGCGCAGGGGCGCCCGGTTCTTTTTGTCAAGACCGACCTGTCCGGTGCCCTGAATGA
ACTGCAAGACGAGGCAGCGCGGCTATCGTGGCTGGCCACGACGGGCGTTCCTTGCGCAGCTGTGCTCGAC
GTTGTCACTGAAGCGGGAAGGGACTGGCTGCTATTGGGCGAAGTGCCGGGGCAGGATCTCCTGTCATCTC
ACCTTGCTCCTGCCGAGAAAGTATCCATCATGGCTGATGCAATGCGGCGGCTGCATACGCTTGATCCGGC
TACCTGCCCATTCGACCACCAAGCGAAACATCGCATCGAGCGAGCACGTACTCGGATGGAAGCCGGTCTT
GTCGATCAGGATGATCTGGACGAAGAGCATCAGGGGCTCGCGCCAGCCGAACTGTTCGCCAGGCTCAAGG
CGAGCATGCCCGACGGCGAGGATCTCGTCGTGACCCATGGCGATGCCTGCTTGCCGAATATCATGGTGGA
AAATGGCCGCTTTTCTGGATTCATCGACTGTGGCCGGCTGGGTGTGGCGGACCGCTATCAGGACATAGCG
TTGGCTACCCGTGATATTGCTGAAGAGCTTGGCGGCGAATGGGCTGACCGCTTCCTCGTGCTTTACGGTA
TCGCCGCTCCCGATTCGCAGCGCATCGCCTTCTATCGCCTTCTTGACGAGTTCTTCTGAGCGGGACTCTG
GGGTTCGAAATGACCGACCAAGCGACGCCCAACCTGCCATCACGAGATTTCGATTCCACCGCCGCCTTCT
ATGAAAGGTTGGGCTTCGGAATCGTTTTCCGGGACGCCGGCTGGATGATCCTCCAGCGCGGGGATCTCAT
GCTGGAGTTCTTCGCCCACCCTAGGGGGAGGCTAACTGAAACACGGAAGGAGACAATACCGGAAGGAACC
CGCGCTATGACGGCAATAAAAAGACAGAATAAAACGCACGGTGTTGGGTCGTTTGTTCATAAACGCGGGG
TTCGGTCCCAGGGCTGGCACTCTGTCGATACCCCACCGAGACCCCATTGGGGCCAATACGCCCGCGTTTC
TTCCTTTTCCCCACCCCACCCCCCAAGTTCGGGTGAAGGCCCAGGGCTCGCAGCCAACGTCGGGGCGGCA
GGCCCTGCCATAGCCTCAGGTTACTCATATATACTTTAGATTGATTTAAAACTTCATTTTTAATTTAAAA
GGATCTAGGTGAAGATCCTTTTTGATAATCTCATGACCAAAATCCCTTAACGTGAGTTTTCGTTCCACTG
AGCGTCAGACCCCGTAGAAAAGATCAAAGGATCTTCTTGAGATCCTTTTTTTCTGCGCGTAATCTGCTGC
TTGCAAACAAAAAAACCACCGCTACCAGCGGTGGTTTGTTTGCCGGATCAAGAGCTACCAACTCTTTTTC
CGAAGGTAACTGGCTTCAGCAGAGCGCAGATACCAAATACTGTCCTTCTAGTGTAGCCGTAGTTAGGCCA
CCACTTCAAGAACTCTGTAGCACCGCCTACATACCTCGCTCTGCTAATCCTGTTACCAGTGGCTGCTGCC
AGTGGCGATAAGTCGTGTCTTACCGGGTTGGACTCAAGACGATAGTTACCGGATAAGGCGCAGCGGTCGG
GCTGAACGGGGGGTTCGTGCACACAGCCCAGCTTGGAGCGAACGACCTACACCGAACTGAGATACCTACA
GCGTGAGCTATGAGAAAGCGCCACGCTTCCCGAAGGGAGAAAGGCGGACAGGTATCCGGTAAGCGGCAGG
GTCGGAACAGGAGAGCGCACGAGGGAGCTTCCAGGGGGAAACGCCTGGTATCTTTATAGTCCTGTCGGGT
TTCGCCACCTCTGACTTGAGCGTCGATTTTTGTGATGCTCGTCAGGGGGGCGGAGCCTATGGAAAAACGC
CAGCAACGCGGCCTTTTTACGGTTCCTGGCCTTTTGCTGGCCTTTTGCTCACATGTTCTTTCCTGCGTTA
TCCCCTGATTCTGTGGATAACCGTATTACCGCCATGCAT
