Features (pLannotate 1.2.2; 15 found; start..end, strand, type, name):
      1..304     +  enhancer       CMV enhancer: human cytomegalovirus immediate early enhancer
    305..508     +  promoter       CMV promoter: human cytomegalovirus (CMV) immediate early promoter
    589..1305    +  CDS            mEGFP: mEGFP is a basic (constitutively fluorescent) green fluorescent protein published in 2002, derived from Aequorea victoria. It has moderate acid sensitivity.
   1346..1389    +  misc_feature   MCS (fragment): multiple cloning site
   1406..1490    +  CDS            large T antigen (fragment): large T antigen from SV40 (simian virus 40)
   1513..1634    +  polyA_signal   SV40 poly(A) signal: SV40 polyadenylation signal
   1668..2096    -  rep_origin     f1 ori (sequence partly withheld): f1 bacteriophage origin of replication; arrow indicates direction of (+) strand synthesis
   2123..2227    +  promoter       AmpR promoter: bla
   2229..2586    +  promoter       SV40 promoter: SV40 enhancer and early promoter
   2621..3415    +  CDS            NeoR/KanR: aminoglycoside phosphotransferase from Tn5; aph(3')-II (or nptII); confers resistance to neomycin, kanamycin, and G418 (Geneticin®)
   3436..3588    +  CDS            ble (fragment): BLE_KLEPN - Experimental evidence at protein level: Swiss-Prot protein existence level 1. Binding protein with a strong affinity to the bleomycin family of antibiotics. Binds to CL990; an antimitotic-antibiotic compound. From Klebsiella pneumoniae.
   3647..3694    +  polyA_signal   HSV TK poly(A) signal: herpes simplex virus thymidine kinase polyadenylation signal (Cole and Stacy, 1985)
   3785..3801    -  polyA_signal   bGH poly(A) signal (fragment): bovine growth hormone polyadenylation signal
   4023..4611    +  rep_origin     ori: high-copy-number ColE1/pMB1/pBR322/pUC origin of replication
   4726..4785    +  enhancer       CMV enhancer (fragment): human cytomegalovirus immediate early enhancer
>Addgene plasmid #161967 | pNGFP-EU | addgene full sequence | sequence record 319758 | Addgene NGS Result
CGTTACATAACTTACGGTAAATGGCCCGCCTGGCTGACCGCCCAACGACCCCCGCCCATTGACGTCAATA
ATGACGTATGTTCCCATAGTAACGCCAATAGGGACTTTCCATTGACGTCAATGGGTGGAGTATTTACGGT
AAACTGCCCACTTGGCAGTACATCAAGTGTATCATATGCCAAGTACGCCCCCTATTGACGTCAATGACGG
TAAATGGCCCGCCTGGCATTATGCCCAGTACATGACCTTATGGGACTTTCCTACTTGGCAGTACATCTAC
GTATTAGTCATCGCTATTACCATGGTGATGCGGTTTTGGCAGTACATCAATGGGCGTGGATAGCGGTTTG
ACTCACGGGGATTTCCAAGTCTCCACCCCATTGACGTCAATGGGAGTTTGTTTTGGCACCAAAATCAACG
GGACTTTCCAAAATGTCGTAACAACTCCGCCCCATTGACGCAAATGGGCGGTAGGCGTGTACGGTGGGAG
GTCTATATAAGCAGAGCTGGTTTAGTGAACCGTCAGATCCGCTAGCGACGAGCTCAGCCACCATGCACCA
TCATCATCACCACCATCACGCGGCCGCCATGGTGAGCAAGGGCGAGGAGCTGTTCACCGGGGTGGTGCCC
ATCCTGGTCGAGCTGGACGGCGACGTAAACGGCCACAAGTTCAGCGTGTCCGGCGAGGGCGAGGGCGATG
CCACCTACGGCAAGCTGACCCTGAAGTTCATCTGCACCACCGGCAAGCTGCCCGTGCCCTGGCCCACCCT
CGTGACCACCCTGACCTACGGCGTGCAGTGCTTCAGCCGCTACCCCGACCACATGAAGCAGCACGACTTC
TTCAAGTCCGCCATGCCCGAAGGCTACGTCCAGGAGCGCACCATCTTCTTCAAGGACGACGGCAACTACA
AGACCCGCGCCGAGGTGAAGTTCGAGGGCGACACCCTGGTGAACCGCATCGAGCTGAAGGGCATCGACTT
CAAGGAGGACGGCAACATCCTGGGGCACAAGCTGGAGTACAACTACAACAGCCACAACGTCTATATCATG
GCCGACAAGCAGAAGAACGGCATCAAGGTGAACTTCAAGATCCGCCACAACATCGAGGACGGCAGCGTGC
AGCTCGCCGACCACTACCAGCAGAACACCCCCATCGGCGACGGCCCCGTGCTGCTGCCCGACAACCACTA
CCTGAGCACCCAGTCCAAGCTGAGCAAAGACCCCAACGAGAAGCGCGATCACATGGTCCTGCTGGAGTTC
GTGACCGCCGCCGGGATCACTCTCGGCATGGACGAGCTGTACAAGTCCGGACTCAGATCTGGACTGGTGC
CGCGCGGCTCTCGAGAAGCTTCGAATTCTGCAGTCGACGGTACCGCGGGCCCGGGATCCACCGGATCTAG
ATAACTGATCATAATCAGCCATACCACATTTGTAGAGGTTTTACTTGCTTTAAAAAACCTCCCACACCTC
CCCCTGAACCTGAAACATAAAATGAATGCAATTGTTGTTGTTAACTTGTTTATTGCAGCTTATAATGGTT
ACAAATAAAGCAATAGCATCACAAATTTCACAAATAAAGCATTTTTTTCACTGCATTCTAGTTGTGGTTT
GTCCAAACTCATCAATGTATCTTAACGCGTAAATTGTAAGCGTTAATATTTTGTTAAAATTCGCGTTAAA
TTTTTGTTAAATCAGCTCATTTTTTAACCAATAGGCCGAAATCGGCAAAATCCCTTATAAATCAAAAGAA
TAGACCGAGATAGGGT
[37 nt withheld, positions 1767-1803]
AAAGAACGTGGACTCCAACGTCAAAGG
[49 nt withheld, positions 1831-1879]
T
[91 nt withheld, positions 1881-1971]
G
[124 nt withheld, positions 1973-2096]
CAGGTGGCACTTTTCGGGGAAATGTGCGCGGAACCCCTATTTGTTTATTTTTCTAAATACATTCAAATAT
GTATCCGCTCATGAGACAATAACCCTGATAAATGCTTCAATAATATTGAAAAAGGAAGAGTCCTGAGGCG
GAAAGAACCAGCTGTGGAATGTGTGTCAGTTAGGGTGTGGAAAGTCCCCAGGCTCCCCAGCAGGCAGAAG
TATGCAAAGCATGCATCTCAATTAGTCAGCAACCAGGTGTGGAAAGTCCCCAGGCTCCCCAGCAGGCAGA
AGTATGCAAAGCATGCATCTCAATTAGTCAGCAACCATAGTCCCGCCCCTAACTCCGCCCATCCCGCCCC
TAACTCCGCCCAGTTCCGCCCATTCTCCGCCCCATGGCTGACTAATTTTTTTTATTTATGCAGAGGCCGA
GGCCGCCTCGGCCTCTGAGCTATTCCAGAAGTAGTGAGGAGGCTTTTTTGGAGGCCTAGGCTTTTGCAAA
GATCGATCAAGAGACAGGATGAGGATCGTTTCGCATGATTGAACAAGATGGATTGCACGCAGGTTCTCCG
GCCGCTTGGGTGGAGAGGCTATTCGGCTATGACTGGGCACAACAGACAATCGGCTGCTCTGATGCCGCCG
TGTTCCGGCTGTCAGCGCAGGGGCGCCCGGTTCTTTTTGTCAAGACCGACCTGTCCGGTGCCCTGAATGA
ACTGCAAGACGAGGCAGCGCGGCTATCGTGGCTGGCCACGACGGGCGTTCCTTGCGCAGCTGTGCTCGAC
GTTGTCACTGAAGCGGGAAGGGACTGGCTGCTATTGGGCGAAGTGCCGGGGCAGGATCTCCTGTCATCTC
ACCTTGCTCCTGCCGAGAAAGTATCCATCATGGCTGATGCAATGCAGCGGCTGCATACGCTTGATCCGGC
TACCTGCCCATTCGACCACCAAGCGAAACATCGCATCGAGCGAGCACGTACTCGGATGGAAGCCGGTCTT
GTCGATCAGGATGATCTGGACGAAGAGCATCAGGGGCTCGCGCCAGCCGAACTGTTCGCCAGGCTCAAGG
CGAGCATGCCCGACGGCGAGGATCTCGTCGTGACCCATGGCGATGCCTGCTTGCCGAATATCATGGTGGA
AAATGGCCGCTTTTCTGGATTCATCGACTGTGGCCGGCTGGGTGTGGCGGACCGCTATCAGGACATAGCG
TTGGCTACCCGTGATATTGCTGAAGAGCTTGGCGGCGAATGGGCTGACCGCTTCCTCGTGCTTTACGGTA
TCGCCGCTCCCGATTCGCAGCGCATCGCCTTCTATCGCCTTCTTGACGAGTTCTTCTGAGCGGGACTCTG
GGGTTCGAAATGACCGACCAAGCGACGCCCAACCTGCCATCACGAGATTTCGATTCCACCGCCGCCTTCT
ATGAAAGGTTGGGCTTCGGAATCGTTTTCCGGGACGCCGGCTGGATGATCCTCCAGCGCGGGGATCTCAT
GCTGGAGTTCTTCGCCCACCCTAGGGGGAGGCTAACTGAAACACGGAAGGAGACAATACCGGAAGGAACC
CGCGCTATGACGGCAATAAAAAGACAGAATAAAACGCACGGTGTTGGGTCGTTTGTTCATAAACGCGGGG
TTCGGTCCCAGGGCTGGCACTCTGTCGATACCCCACCGAGACCCCATTGGGGCCAATACGCCCGCGTTTC
TTCCTTTTCCCCACCCCACCCCCCAAGTTCGGGTGAAGGCCCAGGGCTCGCAGCCAACGTCGGGGCGGCA
GGCCCTGCCATAGCCTCAGGTTACTCATATATACTTTAGATTGATTTAAAACTTCATTTTTAATTTAAAA
GGATCTAGGTGAAGATCCTTTTTGATAATCTCATGACCAAAATCCCTTAACGTGAGTTTTCGTTCCACTG
AGCGTCAGACCCCGTAGAAAAGATCAAAGGATCTTCTTGAGATCCTTTTTTTCTGCGCGTAATCTGCTGC
TTGCAAACAAAAAAACCACCGCTACCAGCGGTGGTTTGTTTGCCGGATCAAGAGCTACCAACTCTTTTTC
CGAAGGTAACTGGCTTCAGCAGAGCGCAGATACCAAATACTGTTCTTCTAGTGTAGCCGTAGTTAGGCCA
CCACTTCAAGAACTCTGTAGCACCGCCTACATACCTCGCTCTGCTAATCCTGTTACCAGTGGCTGCTGCC
AGTGGCGATAAGTCGTGTCTTACCGGGTTGGACTCAAGACGATAGTTACCGGATAAGGCGCAGCGGTCGG
GCTGAACGGGGGGTTCGTGCACACAGCCCAGCTTGGAGCGAACGACCTACACCGAACTGAGATACCTACA
GCGTGAGCTATGAGAAAGCGCCACGCTTCCCGAAGGGAGAAAGGCGGACAGGTATCCGGTAAGCGGCAGG
GTCGGAACAGGAGAGCGCACGAGGGAGCTTCCAGGGGGAAACGCCTGGTATCTTTATAGTCCTGTCGGGT
TTCGCCACCTCTGACTTGAGCGTCGATTTTTGTGATGCTCGTCAGGGGGGCGGAGCCTATGGAAAAACGC
CAGCAACGCGGCCTTTTTACGGTTCCTGGCCTTTTGCTGGCCTTTTGCTCACATGTTCTTTCCTGCGTTA
TCCCCTGATTCTGTGGATAACCGTATTACCGCCATGCATTAGTTATTAATAGTAATCAATTACGGGGTCA
TTAGTTCATAGCCCATATATGGAGTTCCG
